>Addgene plasmid #148626 | pnYC-NpM-DmRoquin_702-819-L805EV809E-GB1His6_AE | depositor full sequence | sequence record 291074 | Full Sequence
GGTATGGCAATGAAAGACGGTGAGCTGGTGATATGGGATAGTGTTCACCCTTGTTACACCGTTTTCCATG
AGCAAACTGAAACGTTTTCATCGCTCTGGAGTGAATACCACGACGATTTCCGGCAGTTTCTACACATATA
TTCGCAAGATGTGGCGTGTTACGGTGAAAACCTGGCCTATTTCCCTAAAGGGTTTATTGAGAATATGTTT
TTCGTCTCAGCCAATCCCTGGGTGAGTTTCACCAGTTTTGATTTAAACGTGGCCAATATGGACAACTTCT
TCGCCCCCGTTTTCACCATGGGCAAATATTATACGCAAGGCGACAAGGTGCTGATGCCGCTGGCGATTCA
GGTTCATCATGCCGTCTGTGATGGCTTCCATGTCGGCAGAATGCTTAATGAATTACAACAGTACTGCGAT
GAGTGGCAGGGCGGGGCGTAATTTTTTTAAGGCAGTTATTGGTGCCCTTAAACGCCTGGTGCTACGCCTG
AATAAGTGATAATAAGCGGATGAATGGCAGAAATTCGAAAGCAAATTCGACCCGGTCGTCGGTTCAGGGC
AGGGTCGTTAAATAGCCGCTTATGTCTATTGCTGGTTTACCGGTTTATTGACTACCGGAAGCAGTGTGAC
CGTGTGCTTCTCAAATGCCTGAGGCCAGTTTGCTCAGGCTCTCCCCGTGGAGGTAATAATTGACGATATG
ATCATTTATTCTGCCTCCCAGAGCCTGATAAAAACGGTTAGCGCTTCGTTAATACAGATGTAGGTGTTCC
ACAGGGTAGCCAGCAGCATCCTGCGATGCAGATCCGGAACATAATGGTGCAGGGCGCTTGTTTCGGCGTG
GGTATGGTGGCAGGCCCCGTGGCCGGGGGACTGTTGGGCGCTGCCGGCACCTGTCCTACGAGTTGCATGA
TAAAGAAGACAGTCATAAGTGCGGCGACGATAGTCATGCCCCGCGCCCACCGGAAGGAGCTACCGGACAG
CGGTGCGGACTGTTGTAACTCAGAATAAGAAATGAGGCCGCTCATGGCGTTGACTCTCAGTCATAGTATC
GTGGTATCACCGGTTGGTTCCACTCTCTGTTGCGGGCAACTTCAGCAGCACGTAGGGGACTTCCGCGTTT
CCAGACTTTACGAAACACGGAAACCGAAGACCATTCATGTTGTTGCTCAGGTCGCAGACGTTTTGCAGCA
GCAGTCGCTTCACGTTCGCTCGCGTATCGGTGATTCATTCTGCTAACCAGTAAGGCAACCCCGCCAGCCT
AGCCGGGTCCTCAACGACAGGAGCACGATCATGCGCACCCGTGGCCAGGACCCAACGCTGCCCGAGATGC
GCCGCGTGCGGCTGCTGGAGATGGCGGACGCGATGGATATGTTCTGCCAAGGGTTGGTTTGCGCATTCAC
AGTTCTCCGCAAGAATTGATTGGCTCCAATTCTTGGAGTGGTGAATCCGTTAGCGAGGTGCCGCCGGCTT
CCATTCAGGTCGAGGTGGCCCGGCTCCATGCACCGCGACGCAACGCGGGGAGGCAGACAAGGTATAGGGC
GGCGCCTACAATCCATGCCAACCCGTTCCATGTGCTCGCCGAGGCGGCATAAATCGCCGTGACGATCAGC
GGTCCAGTGATCGAAGTTAGGCTGGTAAGAGCCGCGAGCGATCCTTGAAGCTGTCCCTGATGGTCGTCAT
CTACCTGCCTGGACAGCATGGCCTGCAACGCGGGCATCCCGATGCCGCCGGAAGCGAGAAGAATCATAAT
GGGGAAGGCCATCCAGCCTCGCGTCGCGAACGCCAGCAAGACGTAGCCCAGCGCGTCGGCCGCCATGCCG
GCGATAATGGCCTGCTTCTCGCCGAAACGTTTGGTGGCGGGACCAGTGACGAAGGCTTGAGCGAGGGCGT
GCAAGATTCCGAATACCGCAAGCGACAGGCCGATCATCGTCGCGCTCCAGCGAAAGCGGTCCTCGCCGAA
AATGACCCAGAGCGCTGCCGGCACCTGTCCTACGAGTTGCATGATAAAGAAGACAGTCATAAGTGCGGCG
ACGATAGTCATGCCCCGCGCCCACCGGAAGGAGCTGACTGGGTTGAAGGCTCTCAAGGGCATCGGTCGAC
GCTCTCCCTTATGCGACTCCTGCATTAGGAAGCAGCCCAGTAGTAGGTTGAGGCCGTTGAGCACCGCCGC
CGCAAGGAATGGTGCATGCAAGGAGATGGCGCCCAACAGTCCCCCGGCCACGGGGCCTGCCACCATACCC
ACGCCGAAACAAGCGCTCATGAGCCCGAAGTGGCGAGCCCGATCTTCCCCATCGGTGATGTCGGCGATAT
AGGCGCCAGCAACCGCACCTGTGGCGCCGGTGATGCCGGCCACGATGCGTCCGGCGTAGAGGATCAGACT
AAGATCTCGATCCCGCGAAATTAATACGACTCACTATAGGGGAATTGTGAGCGGATAACAATTCCCCACT
AGTAATAATTTTGTTTAACTTTAAGAAGGAGATATACCATGGAAACTGAAGAAGGTAAACTGGTAATCTG
GATTAACGGCGATAAAGGCTATAACGGTCTCGCTGAAGTCGGTAAGAAATTCGAGAAAGATACCGGAATT
AAAGTCACCGTTGAGCATCCGGATAAACTGGAAGAGAAATTCCCACAGGTTGCGGCAACTGGCGATGGCC
CTGACATTATCTTCTGGGCACACGACCGCTTTGGTGGCTACGCTCAATCTGGCCTGTTGGCTGAAATCAC
CCCGGACAAAGCGTTCCAGGACAAGCTGTATCCGTTTACCTGGGATGCCGTACGTTACAACGGCAAGCTG
ATTGCTTACCCGATCGCTGTTGAAGCGTTATCGCTGATTTATAACAAAGACCTGCTGCCGAACCCGCCAA
AAACCTGGGAAGAGATCCCGGCGCTGGATAAAGAACTGAAAGCGAAAGGTAAGAGCGCCCTGATGTTCAA
CCTGCAAGAACCGTACTTCACCTGGCCGCTGATTGCTGCTGACGGGGGTTATGCGTTCAAGTATGAAAAC
GGCAAGTACGACATTAAAGACGTGGGCGTGGATAACGCTGGCGCGAAAGCGGGTCTGACCTTCCTGGTTG
ACCTGATTAAAAACAAACACATGAATGCAGACACCGATTACTCCATCGCAGAAGCTGCCTTTAATAAAGG
CGAAACAGCGATGACCATCAACGGCCCGTGGGCATGGTCCAACATCGACACCAGCAAAGTGAATTATGGT
GTAACGGTACTGCCGACCTTCAAGGGTCAACCATCCAAACCGTTCGTTGGCGTGCTGAGCGCAGGTATTA
ACGCCGCCAGTCCGAACAAAGAGCTGGCAAAAGAGTTCCTCGAAAACTATCTGCTGACTGATGAAGGTCT
GGAAGCGGTTAATAAAGACAAACCGCTGGGTGCCGTAGCGCTGAAGTCTTACGAGGAAGAGTTGGCGAAA
GATCCACGTATTGCCGCCACGATGGAAAACGCCCAGAAAGGTGAAATCATGCCGAACATCCCGCAGATGT
CCGCTTTCTGGTATGCCGTGCGTACTGCGGTGATCAACGCCGCCAGCGGTCGTCAGACTGTCGATGAAGC
CCTTAAAGACGCGCAGACTGGTACCGGCAGCGGCCTGGAAGTTCTGTTCCAGGGGCCCCATATGCTCGAG
CTTAAGAATACGGGTAAAGATTCAGCCAACTTTGTACGATCAGACTCCATATTGGATGACGATGCGTCCA
CATTCGATGTGCCCACTGGCTCCTCCATGCTGAGTATCTACGGCCCGATTTGCCCCAAGAGCAGTACGAC
CGGCAACTGGAACAACTTTGATCTGGGATATGGCGGCTTCAAGAGTGACAGAAACGATAGCTTCAATGCC
AATAAGCAGCAACAGCCGATGTGGGGCAGGAAACCGCAACTGATGTCGGAAGACAGTTTCGAGGGCGGCA
TCGATAGTGGAATGATGCTGCAGCTGGAGAAGAATGAAGTGGACATCGAAGATCCCGATGACAGTGGGAT
CAAGGTGGACCTGGAAGTTCTGTTCCAGGGGCCCATGCAGTACAAACTTATCCTGAACGGTAAAACCCTG
AAAGGTGAAACCACCACCGAAGCTGTTGACGCTGCTACCGCGGAAAAAGTTTTCAAACAGTACGCTAACG
ACAACGGTGTTGACGGTGAATGGACCTACGACGACGCTACCAAAACCTACACCGTAACGGAAATGGGCAG
CAGCCATCATCATCATCATCACTAATCTAGAGCTAGCCCTAGGAGATCCGGCTGCTAACAAAGCCCGAAA
GGAAGCTGAGTTGGCTGCTGCCACCGCTGAGCAATAACTAGCATAACCCCTTGGGGCCTCTAAACGGGTC
TTGAGGGGTTTTTTGCTGAAAGGAGGAACTATATCCGGATATCCCGCAAGAGGCCCGGCAGTACCGGCAT
AACCAAGCCTATGCCTACAGCATCCAGGGTGACGGTGCCGAGGATGACGATGAGCGCATTGTTAGATTTC
ATACACGGTGCCTGACTGCGTTAGCAATTTAACTGTGATAAACTACCGCATTAAAGCTTATCGATGATAA
GCTGTCAAACATGAGAATTACAACTTATATCGTATGGGGCTGACTTCAGGTGCTACATTTGAAGAGATAA
ATTGCACTGAAATCAAGAAATATTTTATCTGATTAATAAGATGATCTTCTTGAGATCGTTTTGGTCTGCG
CGTAATCTCTTGCTCTGAAAACGAAAAAACCGCCTTGCAGGGCGGTTTTTCGAAGGTTCTCTGAGCTACC
AACTCTTTGAACCGAGGTAACTGGCTTGGAGGAGCGCAGTCACCAAAACTTGTCCTTTCAGTTTAGCCTT
AACCGGCGCATGACTTCAAGACTAACTCCTCTAAATCAATTACCAGTGGCTGCTGCCAGTGGTGCTTTTG
CATGTCTTTCCGGGTTGGACTCAAGACGATAGTTACCGGATAAGGCGCAGCGGTCGGACTGAACGGGGGG
TTCGTGCATACAGTCCAGCTTGGAGCGAACTGCCTACCCGGAACTGAGTGTCAGGCGTGGAATGAGACAA
ACGCGGCCATAACAGCGGAATGACACCGGTAAACCGAAAGGCAGGAACAGGAGAGCGCACGAGGGAGCCG
CCAGGGGGAAACGCCTGGTATCTTTATAGTCCTGTCGGGTTTCGCCACCACTGATTTGAGCGTCAGATTT
CGTGATGCTTGTCAGGGGGGCGGAGCCTATGGAAAAACGGCTTTGCCGCGGCCCTCTCACTTCCCTGTTA
AGTATCTTCCTGGCATCTTCCAGGAAATCTCCGCCCCGTTCGTAAGCCATTTCCGCTCGCCGCAGTCGAA
CGACCGAGCGTAGCGAGTCAGTGAGCGAGGAAGCGGAATATATCCTGTATCACATATTCTGCTGACGCAC
CGGTGCAGCCTTTTTTCTCCTGCCACATGAAGCACTTCACTGACACCCTCATCAGTGCCAACATAGTAAG
CCAGTATACACTCCCCTAGCGCTGATGTCCGGCGGTGCTTTTGCCGTTACGCACCACCCCGTCAGTAGCT
GAACAGGAGGGACAGCTGATAGAAACAGAAGCCACTGGAGCACCTCAAAAACACCATCATACACTAAATC
AGTAAGTTGGCAGCATCACCCGACGCACTTTGCGCCGAATAAATACCTGTGACGGAAGATCACTTCGCAG
AATAAATAAATCCTGGTGTCCCTGTTGATACCGGGAAGCCCTGGGCCAACTTTTGGCGAAAATGAGACGT
TGATCGGCACGTAAGAGGTTCCAACTTTCACCATAATGAAATAAGATCACTACCGGGCGTATTTTTTGAG
TTATCGAGATTTTCAGGAGCTAAGGAAGCTAAAATGGAGAAAAAAATCACTGGATATACCACCGTTGATA
TATCCCAATGGCATCGTAAAGAACATTTTGAGGCATTTCAGTCAGTTGCTCAATGTACCTATAACCAGAC
CGTTCAGCTGGATATTACGGCCTTTTTAAAGACCGTAAAGAAAAATAAGCACAAGTTTTATCCGGCCTTT
ATTCACATTCTTGCCCGCCTGATGAATGCTCATCCGGAATTC
Features (pLannotate 1.2.2; 19 found; start..end, strand, type, name):
    739..834     -  CDS            resD (fragment): REDF_ECOLI - Also known as D. Protein inferred from homology: Swiss-Prot protein existence level 3. Acts as a repressor of transcription and as a site-specific resolvase that cleaves at the RfsF site. From Escherichia coli (strain K12).
    824..881     +  CDS            TcR (fragment): tetracycline efflux protein; tet; confers resistance to tetracycline
    878..971     -  CDS            TcR (fragment): tetracycline efflux protein; tet; confers resistance to tetracycline
   1475..2375    -  CDS            TcR (fragment): tetracycline efflux protein; tet; confers resistance to tetracycline
   2402..2420    +  promoter       T7 promoter: promoter for bacteriophage T7 RNA polymerase
   2421..2445    +  protein_bind   lac operator: The lac repressor binds to the lac operator to inhibit transcription in E. coli. This inhibition can be relieved by adding lactose or isopropyl-β-D-thiogalactopyranoside (IPTG). lac repressor encoded by lacI
   2460..2482    +  RBS            RBS: efficient ribosome binding site from bacteriophage T7 gene 10 (Olins and Rangwala, 1989)
   2493..3589    +  CDS            MBP (fragment): maltose binding protein from E. coli; malE (mutated); This version of the gene does not encode a signal sequence, so MBP will remain in the cytosol.
   4031..4188    +  CDS            GB1 (fragment): B1 domain of Streptococcal protein G effective as a solubilizing fusion partner (Cheng and Patel, 2004)
   4205..4221    +  CDS            capTEV™ (fragment): composite tag for in vivo biotinylation, TEV protease cleavage, and 6xHis tagging
   4251..4300    +  CDS            SET1 (fragment): solubility-enhancement tag derived from T7 phage gene 10B
   4308..4355    +  terminator     T7 terminator: transcription terminator for bacteriophage T7 RNA polymerase
   4378..4482    -  CDS            TcR (fragment): tetracycline efflux protein; tet; confers resistance to tetracycline
   4530..4558    -  promoter       tet promoter: E. coli promoter for tetracycline efflux protein gene
   4670..5215    +  rep_origin     p15A ori: Plasmids containing the medium-copy-number p15A origin of replication can be propagated in E. coli cells that contain a second plasmid with the ColE1 origin.
   5303..5358    +  rep_origin     RSF ori (fragment): Plasmids containing the RSF 1030 origin of replication can be propagated in E. coli cells that contain additional plasmids with compatible origins.
   5477..5620    -  mobile_element IS1 (fragment): prokaryotic transposable element IS1
   5741..5843    +  promoter       cat promoter: promoter of the E. coli cat gene encoding chloramphenicol acetyltransferase
   5844..441     +  CDS            CmR (across the origin): chloramphenicol acetyltransferase; cat; confers resistance to chloramphenicol
