[The description below was written by a language model from this plasmid's Addgene catalogue record and pLannotate feature annotations shown in this document.]
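Description:
pnYC-NpM-DmRoquin_702-819-L805EV809E-GB1His6_AE is a bacterial expression plasmid for producing a mutated fragment of Drosophila melanogaster Roquin (gene roq, residues 702–819, taken from isoform C) in E. coli. The backbone is listed as unknown in the catalogue, but the feature table shows a p15A origin of replication, a chloramphenicol acetyltransferase gene under its own cat promoter, and scattered, interrupted remnants of a tetracycline resistance gene and its promoter. This layout suggests a pACYC-type vector in which the expression cassette disrupts the tet gene. The plasmid is selected with chloramphenicol and is recorded as low copy. The p15A origin is compatible with ColE1-type plasmids, so it could be used for co-expression with a second vector, although the record does not state that use.

The expression cassette runs from a T7 promoter with an adjacent lac operator and a T7 gene 10 ribosome binding site to a T7 terminator, giving IPTG-inducible transcription in hosts that supply T7 RNA polymerase. The reading frame begins with a cytosolic maltose-binding protein lacking its signal sequence. An unannotated stretch follows, which presumably holds the Roquin fragment, and then the GB1 solubility domain. A short hit to a composite tag most likely reflects the C-terminal His6 named in the plasmid title. The two tags should aid solubility and allow affinity purification from either end. Any protease cleavage sites between the modules are not annotated. The insert carries the substitutions L805E and V809E. The associated publication concerns a CAF40-binding motif that recruits the CCR4-NOT complex to Roquin targets, so the mutant probably serves as a binding-deficient control in interaction assays, though the record does not say this explicitly.
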