Addgene plasmid #148626: pnYC-NpM-DmRoquin_702-819-L805EV809E-GB1His6_AE
Purpose: Bacterial Expression of DmRoquin_702-819-L805EV809E
Depositing lab: Elisa Izaurralde. Depositing organization: Max Planck Institute for Developmental Biology. Publication: A CAF40-binding motif facilitates recruitment of the CCR4-NOT complex to mRNAs targeted by Drosophila Roquin. Sgromo A, Raisch T, Bawankar P, Bhandari D, Chen Y, Kuzuoglu-Ozturk D, Weichenrieder O, Izaurralde E. Nat Commun. 2017 Feb 6;8:14307. doi: 10.1038/ncomms14307. PubMed 28165457.
Backbone
  Vector backbone: Unknown
  Vector type: Bacterial Expression
Growth in bacteria
  Bacterial resistance: Chloramphenicol, 25 μg/mL
  Growth temperature: 37°C
  Growth strain: DH5alpha
  Copy number: Low Copy
Gene/Insert
  Gene/Insert name: DmRoquin_702-819-L805EV809E
  Species: D. melanogaster (fly)
  Entrez Gene: roq (a.k.a. CG16807, Dmel\CG16807, NEST:bs21b12)
  Cloning method: Unknown
Terms and licenses: Academic/Nonprofit Terms; Industry Terms: Not Available to Industry
Depositor comments: ORF extracted from isoform C NCBI:NM_001275011.1 Plasmids from this collection were made available to the research community and donated after the lab closed. Please note that the sequence provided by the depositing laboratory may be theoretical/predicted or based on Sanger sequencing results. There may be discrepancies between sequencing results obtained by Addgene and the depositor sequence. If an Addgene verified sequence is not available, please contact before placing your order to request that our lab fully sequence the plasmid.
How to cite: pnYC-NpM-DmRoquin_702-819-L805EV809E-GB1His6_AE was a gift from Elisa Izaurralde (Addgene plasmid # 148626 ; http://n2t.net/addgene:148626 ; RRID:Addgene_148626)
